Addgene plasmid #194365: pcDNA3_SP-DRD2-V2R-NTEV-TCS-GV-2xHA
Purpose: Split TEV assays
Depositing lab: Michael Wehr. Depositing organization: Klinikum der Ludwig Maximilians-Universitaet Muenchen. Publication: Improved Split TEV GPCR beta-arrestin-2 Recruitment Assays via Systematic Analysis of Signal Peptide and beta-arrestin Binding Motif Variants. Wu Y, von Hauff IV, Jensen N, Rossner MJ, Wehr MC. Biosensors (Basel). 2022 Dec 29;13(1):48. doi: 10.3390/bios13010048. PubMed 36671883.
Backbone
  Vector backbone: pcDNA3
  Vector type: Mammalian Expression
Growth in bacteria
  Bacterial resistance: Ampicillin, 100 μg/mL
  Growth temperature: 37°C
  Growth strain: DH5alpha
  Copy number: High Copy
Gene/Insert
  Gene/Insert name: SP-DRD2-V2R-NTEV-TCS-GV-2xHA
  Species: H. sapiens (human), Synthetic
  Entrez Gene: DRD2 (a.k.a. D2DR, D2R)
  Promoter: CMV
  Tag / fusion protein: 2xHA (C terminal on insert)
  Cloning method: Gateway Cloning
  Sequencing primers: 5′ CGCAAATGGGCGGTAGGCGTG; 3′ TAGAAGGCACAGTCGAGG
Terms and licenses: Academic/Nonprofit Terms; Industry Terms: Not Available to Industry
How to cite: pcDNA3_SP-DRD2-V2R-NTEV-TCS-GV-2xHA was a gift from Michael Wehr (Addgene plasmid # 194365 ; http://n2t.net/addgene:194365 ; RRID:Addgene_194365)
