[The description below was written by a language model from this plasmid's Addgene catalogue record and pLannotate feature annotations shown in this document.]
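Description:
pcDNA3_SP-DRD2-V2R-NTEV-TCS-GV-2xHA is an 8.2 kb mammalian expression plasmid built on the pcDNA3 backbone for use in split TEV protease assays that report GPCR activation through β-arrestin-2 recruitment. It is maintained in E. coli at high copy through a ColE1/pUC-type origin with ampicillin resistance. It also carries an f1 origin and an SV40 promoter-driven neomycin resistance cassette with an SV40 poly(A) signal, which permits G418 selection in mammalian cells. Flanking T7 and SP6 promoters are standard pcDNA3 features.

The payload is a single fusion open reading frame transcribed from the CMV enhancer/promoter and terminated by the bGH polyadenylation signal. Going by the construct name and annotations, it begins with a signal peptide (SP) and a short FLAG-like epitope, followed by human dopamine receptor D2 (DRD2). DRD2 lies between attB1 and attB2 sites, consistent with insertion of the receptor by Gateway recombination into a destination vector that supplies the downstream modules. After attB2 comes a segment not annotated in the feature table, which the name indicates is a vasopressin V2 receptor tail element serving as a β-arrestin binding motif. This is followed by the N-terminal fragment of TEV protease (NTEV), a TEV cleavage site (TCS), the artificial transcription factor GV (GAL4 DNA-binding domain fused to the VP16 activation domain) and a C-terminal 2xHA tag.

In the split TEV principle, agonist-stimulated receptor recruits a β-arrestin-2 fusion carrying the complementary C-terminal TEV fragment, supplied from a separate construct. Reconstituted protease then cuts the TCS and releases GAL4-VP16, which activates a GAL4-responsive reporter. The plasmid belongs to a study comparing signal peptide and β-arrestin binding motif variants to improve assay performance.
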