Features (pLannotate 1.2.2; 28 found; start..end, strand, type, name):
     28..80      -  misc_feature   bom (fragment): basis of mobility region from pBR322
    235..614     +  enhancer       CMV enhancer: human cytomegalovirus immediate early enhancer
    615..818     +  promoter       CMV promoter: human cytomegalovirus (CMV) immediate early promoter
    814..847     +  LTR            5' LTR (truncated) (fragment): truncated 5' long terminal repeat (LTR) from HIV-1
    863..881     +  promoter       T7 promoter: promoter for bacteriophage T7 RNA polymerase
    899..923     +  protein_bind   attB1: mutant version of attB; recombination site for the Gateway® BP reaction BP Clonase™
    977..997     +  CDS            3xFLAG (fragment): three tandem FLAG® epitope tags
   1010..2251    +  CDS            DRD2 (fragment): DRD2_HUMAN - Experimental evidence at protein level: Swiss-Prot protein existence level 1. Dopamine receptor whose activity is mediated by G proteins which inhibit adenylyl cyclase (PubMed:21645528). Positively regulates postnatal regression of retinal hyaloid vessels via suppression of VEGFR2/KDR activity, downstream of OPN5 (By similarity). From Homo sapiens (Human).
   2253..2277    -  protein_bind   attB2: mutant version of attB; recombination site for the Gateway® BP reaction BP Clonase™
   2411..2761    +  CDS            TEV protease (fragment): tobacco etch virus protease (Kapust et al., 2001)
   2834..3274    +  CDS            GAL4 DNA binding domain: DNA binding domain of the GAL4 transcriptional activator; Saccharomyces cerevisiae GAL4 (truncated)
   3488..3721    +  CDS            VP16 AD: transcriptional activation domain of herpes simplex virus protein VP16 (Triezenberg et al., 1988; Cousens et al., 1989); UL48
   3725..3781    +  CDS            3xHA (fragment): three tandem HA epitope tags
   3794..3812    -  promoter       SP6 promoter: promoter for bacteriophage SP6 RNA polymerase
   3838..4062    +  polyA_signal   bGH poly(A) signal: bovine growth hormone polyadenylation signal
   4066..4087    +  promoter       SV40 promoter (fragment): SV40 enhancer and early promoter
   4108..4536    +  rep_origin     f1 ori (sequence partly withheld): f1 bacteriophage origin of replication; arrow indicates direction of (+) strand synthesis
   4550..4879    +  promoter       SV40 promoter: SV40 enhancer and early promoter
   4946..5737    +  CDS            neo: KKA2_KLEPN - Also known as kan, nptII. Experimental evidence at protein level: Swiss-Prot protein existence level 1. Resistance to kanamycin, neomycin, paromomycin, ribostamycin, butirosin and gentamicin B. From Klebsiella pneumoniae.
   5761..5919    +  CDS            ble (fragment): BLE_KLEPN - Experimental evidence at protein level: Swiss-Prot protein existence level 1. Binding protein with a strong affinity to the bleomycin family of antibiotics. Binds to CL990; an antimitotic-antibiotic compound. From Klebsiella pneumoniae.
   5914..6035    +  polyA_signal   SV40 poly(A) signal: SV40 polyadenylation signal
   6108..6124    -  protein_bind   lac operator: The lac repressor binds to the lac operator to inhibit transcription in E. coli. This inhibition can be relieved by adding lactose or isopropyl-β-D-thiogalactopyranoside (IPTG). lac repressor encoded by lacI
   6132..6162    -  promoter       lac promoter: promoter for the E. coli lac operon
   6177..6198    -  protein_bind   CAP binding site: CAP binding activates transcription in the presence of cAMP. E. coli catabolite activator protein
   6211..6303    -  CDS            lacI (fragment): lac repressor; lacI; The lac repressor binds to the lac operator to inhibit transcription in E. coli. This inhibition can be relieved by adding lactose or isopropyl-β-D-thiogalactopyranoside (IPTG).
   6486..7074    -  rep_origin     ori: high-copy-number ColE1/pMB1/pBR322/pUC origin of replication
   7245..8105    -  CDS            AmpR: β-lactamase; bla; confers resistance to ampicillin, carbenicillin, and related antibiotics
   8106..8210    -  promoter       AmpR promoter: bla
>Addgene plasmid #194365 | pcDNA3_SP-DRD2-V2R-NTEV-TCS-GV-2xHA | addgene full sequence | sequence record 381587 | Addgene NGS Result
GACGGATCGGGAGATCTCCCGATCCCCTATGGTGCACTCTCAGTACAATCTGCTCTGATGCCGCATAGTT
AAGCCAGTATCTGCTCCCTGCTTGTGTGTTGGAGGTCGCTGAGTAGTGCGCGAGCAAAATTTAAGCTACA
ACAAGGCAAGGCTTGACCGACAATTGCATGAAGAATCTGCTTAGGGTTAGGCGTTTTGCGCTGCTTCGCG
ATGTACGGGCCAGATATACGCGTTGACATTGATTATTGACTAGTTATTAATAGTAATCAATTACGGGGTC
ATTAGTTCATAGCCCATATATGGAGTTCCGCGTTACATAACTTACGGTAAATGGCCCGCCTGGCTGACCG
CCCAACGACCCCCGCCCATTGACGTCAATAATGACGTATGTTCCCATAGTAACGCCAATAGGGACTTTCC
ATTGACGTCAATGGGTGGAGTATTTACGGTAAACTGCCCACTTGGCAGTACATCAAGTGTATCATATGCC
AAGTACGCCCCCTATTGACGTCAATGACGGTAAATGGCCCGCCTGGCATTATGCCCAGTACATGACCTTA
TGGGACTTTCCTACTTGGCAGTACATCTACGTATTAGTCATCGCTATTACCATGGTGATGCGGTTTTGGC
AGTACATCAATGGGCGTGGATAGCGGTTTGACTCACGGGGATTTCCAAGTCTCCACCCCATTGACGTCAA
TGGGAGTTTGTTTTGGCACCAAAATCAACGGGACTTTCCAAAATGTCGTAACAACTCCGCCCCATTGACG
CAAATGGGCGGTAGGCGTGTACGGTGGGAGGTCTATATAAGCAGAGCTCTCTGGCTAACTAGAGAACCCA
CTGCTTACTGGCTTATCGAAATTAATACGACTCACTATAGGGAGACCCAAGCTTATCAACAAGTTTGTAC
AAAAAAGCAGGCTCCACCATGAAGACGATCATCGCCCTGAGCTACATCTTCTGCCTGGTATTCGCCGACT
ACAAGGACGATGATGACGCCAGCATCGATATGGATCCACTGAATCTGTCCTGGTATGATGATGATCTGGA
GAGGCAGAACTGGAGCCGGCCCTTCAACGGGTCAGACGGGAAGGCGGACAGACCCCACTACAACTACTAT
GCCACACTGCTCACCCTGCTCATCGCTGTCATCGTCTTCGGCAACGTGCTGGTGTGCATGGCTGTGTCTA
GAGAGAAGGCGCTGCAGACCACCACCAACTACCTGATCGTCAGCCTCGCAGTGGCCGACCTCCTCGTCGC
CACACTGGTCATGCCCTGGGTTGTCTACCTGGAGGTGGTAGGTGAGTGGAAATTCAGCAGGATTCACTGT
GACATCTTCGTCACTCTGGACGTCATGATGTGCACGGCGAGCATCCTGAACTTGTGTGCCATCAGCATCG
ACAGGTACACAGCTGTGGCCATGCCCATGCTGTACAATACGCGCTACAGCTCCAAGCGCCGGGTCACCGT
CATGATCTCCATCGTCTGGGTCCTGTCCTTCACCATCTCCTGCCCACTCCTCTTCGGACTCAATAACGCA
GACCAGAACGAGTGCATCATTGCCAACCCGGCCTTCGTGGTCTACTCCTCCATCGTCTCCTTCTACGTGC
CCTTCATTGTCACCCTGCTGGTCTACATCAAGATCTACATTGTCCTCCGCAGACGCCGCAAGCGAGTCAA
CACCAAACGCAGCAGCCGAGCTTTCAGGGCCCACCTGAGGGCTCCACTAAAGGAGGCTGCCCGGCGAGCC
CAGGAGCTGGAGATGGAGATGCTCTCCAGCACCAGCCCACCCGAGAGGACCCGGTACAGCCCCATCCCAC
CCAGCCACCACCAGCTGACTCTCCCCGACCCGTCCCACCACGGTCTCCACAGCACTCCTGACAGCCCCGC
CAAACCAGAGAAGAATGGGCATGCCAAAGACCACCCCAAGATTGCCAAGATCTTTGAGATCCAGACCATG
CCCAATGGCAAAACCCGGACCTCCCTCAAGACCATGAGCCGTAGGAAGCTCTCCCAGCAGAAGGAGAAGA
AAGCCACTCAGATGCTCGCCATTGTTCTCGGCGTGTTCATCATCTGCTGGCTGCCCTTCTTCATCACACA
CATCCTGAACATACACTGTGACTGCAACATCCCGCCTGTCCTGTACAGCGCCTTCACGTGGCTGGGCTAT
GTCAACAGCGCCGTGAACCCCATCATCTACACCACCTTCAACATTGAGTTCCGCAAGGCCTTCCTGAAGA
TCCTCCACTGCGACCCAGCTTTCTTGTACAAAGTGGTTGATGGTACCGCCCGGGGACGCACCCCACCCAG
CCTGGGTCCCCAAGATGAGTCCTGCACCACCGCCAGCTCCTCCCTGGCCAAGGACACTTCATCGGATGTC
GGAGGTGGAGGTAGCGGAGGTGGAGGTAGCGGAGAGAGCTTGTTTAAGGGACCACGTGATTACAACCCGA
TATCGAGCACCATTTGTCATTTGACGAATGAATCTGATGGGCACACAACATCGTTGTATGGTATTGGATT
TGGTCCCTTCATCATTACAAACAAGCACTTGTTTCGTCGCAATAATGGAACACTGTTGGTCCAATCACTA
CATGGTGTATTCAAGGTCAAGGACACCACGACTTTGCAACAACACCTCATTGATGGGAGGGACATGATGA
TTATTCGCATGCCTAAGGATTTCCCACCATTTCCTCAAAAGCTGAAATTTAGAGAGCCACAAAGGGAAGA
GCGCATATGTCTTGTGACAACCAACTTCCAAGCTCCCGAGAACCTGTACTTCCAGGGTTCTAGAGAACAG
AAGCTGATCTCAGAAGAGGATCTGGCCCGGGCCATGAAGCTACTGTCTTCTATCGAACAAGCATGCGATA
TTTGCCGACTTAAAAAGCTCAAGTGCTCCAAAGAAAAACCGAAGTGCGCCAAGTGTCTGAAGAACAACTG
GGAGTGTCGCTACTCTCCCAAAACCAAAAGGTCTCCGCTGACTAGGGCACATCTGACAGAAGTGGAATCA
AGGCTAGAAAGACTGGAACAGCTATTTCTACTGATTTTTCCTCGAGAAGACCTTGACATGATTTTGAAAA
TGGATTCTTTACAGGATATAAAAGCATTGTTAACAGGATTATTTGTACAAGATAATGTGAATAAAGATGC
CGTCACAGATAGATTGGCTTCAGTGGAGACTGATATGCCTCTAACATTGAGACAGCATAGAATAAGTGCG
ACATCATCATCGGAAGAGAGTAGTAACAAAGGTCAAAGACAGTTGACTGTATCGCCGGAATTCCCGGGGA
TCAGCTTGATAATTCGATTCACCATGCCCAAGAAGAAGAGGAAGGTGGCGTACAGCCGCGCGCGTACGAA
AAACAATTACGGGTCTACCATCGAGGGCCTGCTCGATCTCCCGGACGACGACGCCCCCGAAGAGGCGGGG
CTGGCGGCTCCGCGCCTGTCCTTTCTCCCCGCGGGACACACGCGCAGACTGTCGACGGCCCCCCCGACCG
ATGTCAGCCTGGGGGACGAGCTCCACTTAGACGGCGAGGACGTCGCGATGGCGCATGCCGACGCGCTAGA
CGATTTCGATCTGGACATGTTGGGGGACGGGGATTCCCCGGGTCCGGGATTTACCCCCCACGACTCCGCC
CCCTACGGCGCTCTGGATATGGCCGACTTCGAGTTTGAGCAGATGTTTACCGATGCCCTTGGAATTGACG
AGTACGGTGGGGGCTACCCATACGATGTTCCTGACTATGCGGGCTATCCCTATGACGTCCCGGACTATGC
ATGAGGGCCCTATTCTATAGTGTCACCTAAATGCTAGAGCTCGCTGATCAGCCTCGACTGTGCCTTCTAG
TTGCCAGCCATCTGTTGTTTGCCCCTCCCCCGTGCCTTCCTTGACCCTGGAAGGTGCCACTCCCACTGTC
CTTTCCTAATAAAATGAGGAAATTGCATCGCATTGTCTGAGTAGGTGTCATTCTATTCTGGGGGGTGGGG
TGGGGCAGGACAGCAAGGGGGAGGATTGGGAAGACAATAGCAGGCATGCTGGGGATGCGGTGGGCTCTAT
GGCTTCTGAGGCGGAAAGAACCAGCTGGGGCTCTAGGGGGTATCCCC
[124 nt withheld, positions 4108-4231]
C
[91 nt withheld, positions 4233-4323]
A
[49 nt withheld, positions 4325-4373]
CCTTTGACGTTGGAGTCCACGTTCTTT
[37 nt withheld, positions 4401-4437]
ACCCTATCTCGGTCTATTCTTTTGATTTATAAGGGATTTTGCCGATTTCGGCCTATTGGTTAAAAAATGA
GCTGATTTAACAAAAATTTAACGCGAATTAATTCTGTGGAATGTGTGTCAGTTAGGGTGTGGAAAGTCCC
CAGGCTCCCCAGCAGGCAGAAGTATGCAAAGCATGCATCTCAATTAGTCAGCAACCAGGTGTGGAAAGTC
CCCAGGCTCCCCAGCAGGCAGAAGTATGCAAAGCATGCATCTCAATTAGTCAGCAACCATAGTCCCGCCC
CTAACTCCGCCCATCCCGCCCCTAACTCCGCCCAGTTCCGCCCATTCTCCGCCCCATGGCTGACTAATTT
TTTTTATTTATGCAGAGGCCGAGGCCGCCTCTGCCTCTGAGCTATTCCAGAAGTAGTGAGGAGGCTTTTT
TGGAGGCCTAGGCTTTTGCAAAAAGCTCCCGGGAGCTTGTATATCCATTTTCGGATCTGATCAAGAGACA
GGATGAGGATCGTTTCGCATGATTGAACAAGATGGATTGCACGCAGGTTCTCCGGCCGCTTGGGTGGAGA
GGCTATTCGGCTATGACTGGGCACAACAGACAATCGGCTGCTCTGATGCCGCCGTGTTCCGGCTGTCAGC
GCAGGGGCGCCCGGTTCTTTTTGTCAAGACCGACCTGTCCGGTGCCCTGAATGAACTGCAGGACGAGGCA
GCGCGGCTATCGTGGCTGGCCACGACGGGCGTTCCTTGCGCAGCTGTGCTCGACGTTGTCACTGAAGCGG
GAAGGGACTGGCTGCTATTGGGCGAAGTGCCGGGGCAGGATCTCCTGTCATCTCACCTTGCTCCTGCCGA
GAAAGTATCCATCATGGCTGATGCAATGCGGCGGCTGCATACGCTTGATCCGGCTACCTGCCCATTCGAC
CACCAAGCGAAACATCGCATCGAGCGAGCACGTACTCGGATGGAAGCCGGTCTTGTCGATCAGGATGATC
TGGACGAAGAGCATCAGGGGCTCGCGCCAGCCGAACTGTTCGCCAGGCTCAAGGCGCGCATGCCCGACGG
CGAGGATCTCGTCGTGACCCATGGCGATGCCTGCTTGCCGAATATCATGGTGGAAAATGGCCGCTTTTCT
GGATTCATCGACTGTGGCCGGCTGGGTGTGGCGGACCGCTATCAGGACATAGCGTTGGCTACCCGTGATA
TTGCTGAAGAGCTTGGCGGCGAATGGGCTGACCGCTTCCTCGTGCTTTACGGTATCGCCGCTCCCGATTC
GCAGCGCATCGCCTTCTATCGCCTTCTTGACGAGTTCTTCTGAGCGGGACTCTGGGGTTCGAAATGACCG
ACCAAGCGACGCCCAACCTGCCATCACGAGATTTCGATTCCACCGCCGCCTTCTATGAAAGGTTGGGCTT
CGGAATCGTTTTCCGGGACGCCGGCTGGATGATCCTCCAGCGCGGGGATCTCATGCTGGAGTTCTTCGCC
CACCCCAACTTGTTTATTGCAGCTTATAATGGTTACAAATAAAGCAATAGCATCACAAATTTCACAAATA
AAGCATTTTTTTCACTGCATTCTAGTTGTGGTTTGTCCAAACTCATCAATGTATCTTATCATGTCTGTAT
ACCGTCGACCTCTAGCTAGAGCTTGGCGTAATCATGGTCATAGCTGTTTCCTGTGTGAAATTGTTATCCG
CTCACAATTCCACACAACATACGAGCCGGAAGCATAAAGTGTAAAGCCTGGGGTGCCTAATGAGTGAGCT
AACTCACATTAATTGCGTTGCGCTCACTGCCCGCTTTCCAGTCGGGAAACCTGTCGTGCCAGCTGCATTA
ATGAATCGGCCAACGCGCGGGGAGAGGCGGTTTGCGTATTGGGCGCTCTTCCGCTTCCTCGCTCACTGAC
TCGCTGCGCTCGGTCGTTCGGCTGCGGCGAGCGGTATCAGCTCACTCAAAGGCGGTAATACGGTTATCCA
CAGAATCAGGGGATAACGCAGGAAAGAACATGTGAGCAAAAGGCCAGCAAAAGGCCAGGAACCGTAAAAA
GGCCGCGTTGCTGGCGTTTTTCCATAGGCTCCGCCCCCCTGACGAGCATCACAAAAATCGACGCTCAAGT
CAGAGGTGGCGAAACCCGACAGGACTATAAAGATACCAGGCGTTTCCCCCTGGAAGCTCCCTCGTGCGCT
CTCCTGTTCCGACCCTGCCGCTTACCGGATACCTGTCCGCCTTTCTCCCTTCGGGAAGCGTGGCGCTTTC
TCATAGCTCACGCTGTAGGTATCTCAGTTCGGTGTAGGTCGTTCGCTCCAAGCTGGGCTGTGTGCACGAA
CCCCCCGTTCAGCCCGACCGCTGCGCCTTATCCGGTAACTATCGTCTTGAGTCCAACCCGGTAAGACACG
ACTTATCGCCACTGGCAGCAGCCACTGGTAACAGGATTAGCAGAGCGAGGTATGTAGGCGGTGCTACAGA
GTTCTTGAAGTGGTGGCCTAACTACGGCTACACTAGAAGAACAGTATTTGGTATCTGCGCTCTGCTGAAG
CCAGTTACCTTCGGAAAAAGAGTTGGTAGCTCTTGATCCGGCAAACAAACCACCGCTGGTAGCGGTGGTT
TTTTTGTTTGCAAGCAGCAGATTACGCGCAGAAAAAAAGGATCTCAAGAAGATCCTTTGATCTTTTCTAC
GGGGTCTGACGCTCAGTGGAACGAAAACTCACGTTAAGGGATTTTGGTCATGAGATTATCAAAAAGGATC
TTCACCTAGATCCTTTTAAATTAAAAATGAAGTTTTAAATCAATCTAAAGTATATATGAGTAAACTTGGT
CTGACAGTTACCAATGCTTAATCAGTGAGGCACCTATCTCAGCGATCTGTCTATTTCGTTCATCCATAGT
TGCCTGACTCCCCGTCGTGTAGATAACTACGATACGGGAGGGCTTACCATCTGGCCCCAGTGCTGCAATG
ATACCGCGAGACCCACGCTCACCGGCTCCAGATTTATCAGCAATAAACCAGCCAGCCGGAAGGGCCGAGC
GCAGAAGTGGTCCTGCAACTTTATCCGCCTCCATCCAGTCTATTAATTGTTGCCGGGAAGCTAGAGTAAG
TAGTTCGCCAGTTAATAGTTTGCGCAACGTTGTTGCCATTGCTACAGGCATCGTGGTGTCACGCTCGTCG
TTTGGTATGGCTTCATTCAGCTCCGGTTCCCAACGATCAAGGCGAGTTACATGATCCCCCATGTTGTGCA
AAAAAGCGGTTAGCTCCTTCGGTCCTCCGATCGTTGTCAGAAGTAAGTTGGCCGCAGTGTTATCACTCAT
GGTTATGGCAGCACTGCATAATTCTCTTACTGTCATGCCATCCGTAAGATGCTTTTCTGTGACTGGTGAG
TACTCAACCAAGTCATTCTGAGAATAGTGTATGCGGCGACCGAGTTGCTCTTGCCCGGCGTCAATACGGG
ATAATACCGCGCCACATAGCAGAACTTTAAAAGTGCTCATCATTGGAAAACGTTCTTCGGGGCGAAAACT
CTCAAGGATCTTACCGCTGTTGAGATCCAGTTCGATGTAACCCACTCGTGCACCCAACTGATCTTCAGCA
TCTTTTACTTTCACCAGCGTTTCTGGGTGAGCAAAAACAGGAAGGCAAAATGCCGCAAAAAAGGGAATAA
GGGCGACACGGAAATGTTGAATACTCATACTCTTCCTTTTTCAATATTATTGAAGCATTTATCAGGGTTA
TTGTCTCATGAGCGGATACATATTTGAATGTATTTAGAAAAATAAACAAATAGGGGTTCCGCGCACATTT
CCCCGAAAAGTGCCACCTGACGTC
